>Addgene plasmid #220587 | LT3GEPIR-MSH2shRNA1 | addgene full sequence | sequence record 437724 | Addgene NGS Result
AACGACCGAGCGCAGCGAGTCAGTGAGCGAGGAAGCGGAAGAGCGCCCAATACGCAAACCGCCTCTCCCC
GCGCGTTGGCCGATTCATTAATGCAGCTGGCACGACAGGTTTCCCGACTGGAAAGCGGGCAGTGAGCGCA
ACGCAATTAATGTGAGTTAGCTCACTCATTAGGCACCCCAGGCTTTACACTTTATGCTTCCGGCTCGTAT
GTTGTGTGGAATTGTGAGCGGATAACAATTTCACACAGGAAACAGCTATGACCATGATTACGCCAAGCGC
GCAATTAACCCTCACTAAAGGGAACAAAAGCTGGAGCTGCAAGCTTAATGTAGTCTTATGCAATACTCTT
GTAGTCTTGCAACATGGTAACGATGAGTTAGCAACATGCCTTACAAGGAGAGAAAAAGCACCGTGCATGC
CGATTGGTGGAAGTAAGGTGGTACGATCGTGCCTTATTAGGAAGGCAACAGACGGGTCTGACATGGATTG
GACGAACCACTGAATTGCCGCATTGCAGAGATATTGTATTTAAGTGCCTAGCTCGATACATAAACGGGTC
TCTCTGGTTAGACCAGATCTGAGCCTGGGAGCTCTCTGGCTAACTAGGGAACCCACTGCTTAAGCCTCAA
TAAAGCTTGCCTTGAGTGCTTCAAGTAGTGTGTGCCCGTCTGTTGTGTGACTCTGGTAACTAGAGATCCC
TCAGACCCTTTTAGTCAGTGTGGAAAATCTCTAGCAGTGGCGCCCGAACAGGGACTTGAAAGCGAAAGGG
AAACCAGAGGAGCTCTCTCGACGCAGGACTCGGCTTGCTGAAGCGCGCACGGCAAGAGGCGAGGGGCGGC
GACTGGTGAGTACGCCAAAAATTTTGACTAGCGGAGGCTAGAAGGAGAGAGATGGGTGCGAGAGCGTCAG
TATTAAGCGGGGGAGAATTAGATCGCGATGGGAAAAAATTCGGTTAAGGCCAGGGGGAAAGAAAAAATAT
AAATTAAAACATATAGTATGGGCAAGCAGGGAGCTAGAACGATTCGCAGTTAATCCTGGCCTGTTAGAAA
CATCAGAAGGCTGTAGACAAATACTGGGACAGCTACAACCATCCCTTCAGACAGGATCAGAAGAACTTAG
ATCATTATATAATACAGTAGCAACCCTCTATTGTGTGCATCAAAGGATAGAGATAAAAGACACCAAGGAA
GCTTTAGACAAGATAGAGGAAGAGCAAAACAAAAGTAAGACCACCGCACAGCAAGCGGCCGCTGATCTTC
AGACCTGGAGGAGGAGATATGAGGGACAATTGGAGAAGTGAATTATATAAATATAAAGTAGTAAAAATTG
AACCATTAGGAGTAGCACCCACCAAGGCAAAGAGAAGAGTGGTGCAGAGAGAAAAAAGAGCAGTGGGAAT
AGGAGCTTTGTTCCTTGGGTTCTTGGGAGCAGCAGGAAGCACTATGGGCGCAGCGTCAATGACGCTGACG
GTACAGGCCAGACAATTATTGTCTGGTATAGTGCAGCAGCAGAACAATTTGCTGAGGGCTATTGAGGCGC
AACAGCATCTGTTGCAACTCACAGTCTGGGGCATCAAGCAGCTCCAGGCAAGAATCCTGGCTGTGGAAAG
ATACCTAAAGGATCAACAGCTCCTGGGGATTTGGGGTTGCTCTGGAAAACTCATTTGCACCACTGCTGTG
CCTTGGAATGCTAGTTGGAGTAATAAATCTCTGGAACAGATTTGGAATCACACGACCTGGATGGAGTGGG
ACAGAGAAATTAACAATTACACAAGCTTAATACACTCCTTAATTGAAGAATCGCAAAACCAGCAAGAAAA
GAATGAACAAGAATTATTGGAATTAGATAAATGGGCAAGTTTGTGGAATTGGTTTAACATAACAAATTGG
CTGTGGTATATAAAATTATTCATAATGATAGTAGGAGGCTTGGTAGGTTTAAGAATAGTTTTTGCTGTAC
TTTCTATAGTGAATAGAGTTAGGCAGGGATATTCACCATTATCGTTTCAGACCCACCTCCCAACCCCGAG
GGGACCCGACAGGCCCGAAGGAATAGAAGAAGAAGGTGGAGAGAGAGACAGAGACAGATCCATTCGATTA
GTGAACGGATCTCGACGGTATCGGTTAACTTTTAAAAGAAAAGGGGGGATTGGGGGGTACAGTGCAGGGG
AAAGAATAGTAGACATAATAGCAACAGACATACAAACTAAAGAATTACAAAAACAAATTACAAAAATTCA
AAATTTTATCGATTCTAGATTCGAGTTTACTCCCTATCAGTGATAGAGAACGTATGAAGAGTTTACTCCC
TATCAGTGATAGAGAACGTATGCAGACTTTACTCCCTATCAGTGATAGAGAACGTATAAGGAGTTTACTC
CCTATCAGTGATAGAGAACGTATGACCAGTTTACTCCCTATCAGTGATAGAGAACGTATCTACAGTTTAC
TCCCTATCAGTGATAGAGAACGTATATCCAGTTTACTCCCTATCAGTGATAGAGAACGTATAAGCTTTAG
GCGTGTACGGTGGGCGCCTATAAAAGCAGAGCTCGTTTAGTGAACCGTCAGATCGCCTGGAGCAATTCCA
CAACACTTTTGTCTTATACCAACTTTCCGTACCACTTCCTACCCTCGTAAAGTCGAGCTTGCGTTGGATC
CACCATGGTGAGCAAGGGCGAGGAGCTGTTCACCGGGGTGGTGCCCATCCTGGTCGAGCTGGACGGCGAC
GTAAACGGCCACAAGTTCAGCGTGTCTGGCGAGGGCGAGGGCGATGCCACCTACGGCAAGCTGACCCTGA
AGTTCATCTGCACCACCGGCAAGCTGCCCGTGCCCTGGCCCACCCTCGTGACCACCCTGACCTACGGCGT
GCAGTGCTTCAGCCGCTACCCCGACCACATGAAGCAGCACGACTTCTTCAAGTCCGCCATGCCCGAAGGC
TACGTCCAGGAGCGCACCATCTTCTTCAAGGACGACGGCAACTACAAGACCCGCGCCGAGGTGAAGTTCG
AGGGCGACACCCTGGTGAACCGCATCGAGCTGAAGGGCATCGACTTCAAGGAGGACGGCAACATCCTGGG
GCACAAGCTGGAGTACAACTACAACAGCCACAACGTCTATATCATGGCCGACAAGCAGAAGAACGGCATC
AAGGCGAACTTCAAGATCCGCCACAACATCGAGGACGGCAGCGTGCAGCTCGCCGACCACTACCAGCAGA
ACACCCCCATCGGCGACGGCCCCGTGCTGCTGCCCGACAACCACTACCTGAGCACCCAGTCCGCCCTGAG
CAAAGACCCCAACGAGAAGCGCGATCACATGGTCCTGCTGGAGTTCGTGACCGCCGCCGGGATCACTCTC
GGCATGGACGAGCTGTACAAGTAATGACGTACGGCGGCCGCCTCGACTAGGGATAACAGGGTAATTGTTT
GAATGAGGCTTCAGTACTTTACAGAATCGTTGCCTGCACATCTTGGAAACACTTGCTGGGATTACTTCGA
CTTCTTAACCCAACAGAAGGCTCGAGAAGGTATATTGCTGTTGACAGTGAGCGAGCCTTGCTGAATAAGT
GTAAATAGTGAAGCCACAGATGTATTTACACTTATTCAGCAAGGCGTGCCTACTGCCTCGGACTTCAAGG
GGTCTAGAATTCGAGCAATTATCTTGTTTACTAAAACTGAATACCTTGCTATCTCTTTGATACATTTTTA
CAAAGCTGAATTAAAATGGTATAAATTAAATCACTTTTTTCAATTGACGCGTAATTCTACCGGGTAGGGG
AGGCGCTTTTCCCAAGGCAGTCTGGAGCATGCGCTTTAGCAGCCCCGCTGGGCACTTGGCGCTACACAAG
TGGCCTCTGGCCTCGCACACATTCCACATCCACCGGTAGGCGCCAACCGGCTCCGTTCTTTGGTGGCCCC
TTCGCGCCACCTTCTACTCCTCCCCTAGTCAGGAAGTTCCCCCCCGCCCCGCAGCTCGCGTCGTGCAGGA
CGTGACAAATGGAAGTAGCACGTCTCACTAGTCTCGTGCAGATGGACAGCACCGCTGAGCAATGGAAGCG
GGTAGGCCTTTGGGGCAGCGGCCAATAGCAGCTTTGCTCCTTCGCTTTCTGGGCTCAGAGGCTGGGAAGG
GGTGGGTCCGGGGGCGGGCTCAGGGGCGGGCTCAGGGGCGGGGCGGGCGCCCGAAGGTCCTCCGGAGGCC
CGGCATTCTGCACGCTTCAAAAGCGCACGTCTGCCGCGCTGTTCTCCTCTTCCTCATCTCCGGGCCTTTC
GACCTGCAGCCCAAGCTTACCATGACCGAGTACAAGCCCACGGTGCGCCTCGCCACCCGCGACGACGTCC
CCAGGGCCGTACGCACCCTCGCCGCCGCGTTCGCCGACTACCCCGCCACGCGCCACACCGTCGATCCGGA
CCGCCACATCGAGCGGGTCACCGAGCTGCAAGAACTCTTCCTCACGCGCGTCGGGCTCGACATCGGCAAG
GTGTGGGTCGCGGACGACGGCGCCGCGGTGGCGGTCTGGACCACGCCGGAGAGCGTCGAAGCGGGGGCGG
TGTTCGCCGAGATCGGCCCGCGCATGGCCGAGTTGAGCGGTTCCCGGCTGGCCGCGCAGCAACAGATGGA
AGGCCTCCTGGCGCCGCACCGGCCCAAGGAGCCCGCGTGGTTCCTGGCCACCGTCGGCGTCTCGCCCGAC
CACCAGGGCAAGGGTCTGGGCAGCGCCGTCGTGCTCCCCGGAGTGGAGGCGGCCGAGCGCGCCGGGGTGC
CCGCCTTCCTGGAGACCTCCGCGCCCCGCAACCTCCCCTTCTACGAGCGGCTCGGCTTCACCGTCACCGC
CGACGTCGAGGTGCCCGAAGGACCGCGCACCTGGTGCATGACCCGCAAGCCCGGTGCCTGACGCCCGCCC
CACGACCCGCAGCGCCCGACCGAAAGGAGCGCACGACCCCATGCATCCAATTCCGCCCCCCCCCCCTAAC
GTTACTGGCCGAAGCCGCTTGGAATAAGGCCGGTGTGCGTTTGTCTATATGTTATTTTCCACCATATTGC
CGTCTTTTGGCAATGTGAGGGCCCGGAAACCTGGCCCTGTCTTCTTGACGAGCATTCCTAGGGGTCTTTC
CCCTCTCGCCAAAGGAATGCAAGGTCTGTTGAATGTCGTGAAGGAAGCAGTTCCTCTGGAAGCTTCTTGA
AGACAAACAACGTCTGTAGCGACCCTTTGCAGGCAGCGGAACCCCCCACCTGGCGACAGGTGCCTCTGCG
GCCAAAAGCCACGTGTATAAGATACACCTGCAAAGGCGGCACAACCCCAGTGCCACGTTGTGAGTTGGAT
AGTTGTGGAAAGAGTCAAATGGCTCTCCTCAAGCGTATTCAACAAGGGGCTGAAGGATGCCCAGAAGGTA
CCCCATTGTATGGGATCTGATCTGGGGCCTCGGTGCACATGCTTTACATGTGTTTAGTCGAGGTTAAAAA
AACGTCTAGGCCCCCCGAACCACGGGGACGTGGTTTTCCTTTGAAAAACACGATGATAATATGGCCACAA
CCATGAGTAGACTGGACAAGAGCAAAGTCATAAACGGAGCTCTGGAATTACTCAATGGTGTCGGTATCGA
AGGCCTGACGACAAGGAAACTCGCTCAAAAGCTGGGAGTTGAGCAGCCTACCCTGTACTGGCACGTGAAG
AACAAGCGGGCCCTGCTCGATGCCCTGCCAATCGAGATGCTGGACAGGCATCATACCCACTTCTGCCCCC
TGGAAGGCGAGTCATGGCAAGACTTTCTGCGGAACAACGCCAAGTCATACCGCTGTGCTCTCCTCTCACA
TCGCGACGGGGCTAAAGTGCATCTCGGCACCCGCCCAACAGAGAAACAGTACGAAACCCTGGAAAATCAG
CTCGCGTTCCTGTGTCAGCAAGGCTTCTCCCTGGAGAACGCACTGTACGCTCTGTCCGCCGTGGGCCACT
TTACACTGGGCTGCGTATTGGAGGAACAGGAGCATCAAGTAGCAAAAGAGGAAAGAGAGACACCTACCAC
CGATTCTATGCCCCCACTTCTGAGACAAGCAATTGAGCTGTTCGACCGGCAGGGAGCCGAACCTGCCTTC
CTTTTCGGCCTGGAACTAATCATATGTGGCCTGGAGAAACAGCTAAAGTGCGAAAGCGGCGGGCCGACCG
ACGCCCTTGACGATTTTGACTTAGACATGCTCCCAGCCGATGCCCTTGACGACTTTGACCTTGATATGCT
GCCTGCTGACGCTCTTGACGATTTTGACCTTGACATGCTCCCCGGGTAATCCGGACTCGACCTGCAGCCA
AGCTTATCGAAACGCGTCTGGAACAATCAACCTCTGGATTACAAAATTTGTGAAAGATTGACTGGTATTC
TTAACTATGTTGCTCCTTTTACGCTATGTGGATACGCTGCTTTAATGCCTTTGTATCATGCTATTGCTTC
CCGTATGGCTTTCATTTTCTCCTCCTTGTATAAATCCTGGTTGCTGTCTCTTTATGAGGAGTTGTGGCCC
GTTGTCAGGCAACGTGGCGTGGTGTGCACTGTGTTTGCTGACGCAACCCCCACTGGTTGGGGCATTGCCA
CCACCTGTCAGCTCCTTTCCGGGACTTTCGCTTTCCCCCTCCCTATTGCCACGGCGGAACTCATCGCCGC
CTGCCTTGCCCGCTGCTGGACAGGGGCTCGGCTGTTGGGCACTGACAATTCCGTGGTGTTGTCGGGGAAG
CTGACGTCCTTTCCATGGCTGCTCGCCTGTGTTGCCACCTGGATTCTGCGCGGGACGTCCTTCTGCTACG
TCCCTTCGGCCCTCAATCCAGCGGACCTTCCTTCCCGCGGCCTGCTGCCGGCTCTGCGGCCTCTTCCGCG
TCTTCGCCTTCGCCCTCAGACGAGTCGGATCTCCCTTTGGGCCGCCTCCCCGCCTGGAATTAATTCTGCA
GTCGAGACCTAGAAAAACATGGAGCAATCACAAGTAGCAATACAGCAGCTACCAATGCTGATTGTGCCTG
GCTAGAAGCACAAGAGGAGGAGGAGGTGGGTTTTCCAGTCACACCTCAGGTACCTTTAAGACCAATGACT
TACAAGGCAGCTGTAGATCTTAGCCACTTTTTAAAAGAAAAGGGGGGACTGGAAGGGCTAATTCACTCCC
AACGAAGACAAGATCTGCTTTTTGCTTGTACTGGGTCTCTCTGGTTAGACCAGATCTGAGCCTGGGAGCT
CTCTGGCTAACTAGGGAACCCACTGCTTAAGCCTCAATAAAGCTTGCCTTGAGTGCTTCAAGTAGTGTGT
GCCCGTCTGTTGTGTGACTCTGGTAACTAGAGATCCCTCAGACCCTTTTAGTCAGTGTGGAAAATCTCTA
GCAGTAGTAGTTCATGTCATCTTATTATTCAGTATTTATAACTTGCAAAGAAATGAATATCAGAGAGTGA
GAGGAACTTGTTTATTGCAGCTTATAATGGTTACAAATAAAGCAATAGCATCACAAATTTCACAAATAAA
GCATTTTTTTCACTGCATTCTAGTTGTGGTTTGTCCAAACTCATCAATGTATCTTATCATGTCTGGCTCT
AGCTATCCCGCCCCTAACTCCGCCCATCCCGCCCCTAACTCCGCCCAGTTCCGCCCATTCTCCGCCCCAT
GGCTGACTAATTTTTTTTATTTATGCAGAGGCCGAGGCCGCCTCGGCCTCTGAGCTATTCCAGAAGTAGT
GAGGAGGCTTTTTTGGAGGCCTAGGGACGTACCCAATTCGCCCTATAGTGAGTCGTATTACGCGCGCTCA
CTGGCCGTCGTTTTACAACGTCGTGACTGGGAAAACCCTGGCGTTACCCAACTTAATCGCCTTGCAGCAC
ATCCCCCTTTCGCCAGCTGGCGTAATAGCGAAGAGGCCCGCACCGATCGCCCTTCCCAACAGTTGCGCAG
CCTGAATGGCGAATGGG
[124 nt withheld, positions 7928-8051]
C
[91 nt withheld, positions 8053-8143]
A
[49 nt withheld, positions 8145-8193]
CCTTTGACGTTGGAGTCCACGTTCTTT
[37 nt withheld, positions 8221-8257]
ACCCTATCTCGGTCTATTCTTTTGATTTATAAGGGATTTTGCCGATTTCGGCCTATTGGTTAAAAAATGA
GCTGATTTAACAAAAATTTAACGCGAATTTTAACAAAATATTAACGCTTACAATTTAGGTGGCACTTTTC
GGGGAAATGTGCGCGGAACCCCTATTTGTTTATTTTTCTAAATACATTCAAATATGTATCCGCTCATGAG
ACAATAACCCTGATAAATGCTTCAATAATATTGAAAAAGGAAGAGTATGAGTATTCAACATTTCCGTGTC
GCCCTTATTCCCTTTTTTGCGGCATTTTGCCTTCCTGTTTTTGCTCACCCAGAAACGCTGGTGAAAGTAA
AAGATGCTGAAGATCAGTTGGGTGCACGAGTGGGTTACATCGAACTGGATCTCAACAGCGGTAAGATCCT
TGAGAGTTTTCGCCCCGAAGAACGTTTTCCAATGATGAGCACTTTTAAAGTTCTGCTATGTGGCGCGGTA
TTATCCCGTATTGACGCCGGGCAAGAGCAACTCGGTCGCCGCATACACTATTCTCAGAATGACTTGGTTG
AGTACTCACCAGTCACAGAAAAGCATCTTACGGATGGCATGACAGTAAGAGAATTATGCAGTGCTGCCAT
AACCATGAGTGATAACACTGCGGCCAACTTACTTCTGACAACGATCGGAGGACCGAAGGAGCTAACCGCT
TTTTTGCACAACATGGGGGATCATGTAACTCGCCTTGATCGTTGGGAACCGGAGCTGAATGAAGCCATAC
CAAACGACGAGCGTGACACCACGATGCCTGTAGCAATGGCAACAACGTTGCGCAAACTATTAACTGGCGA
ACTACTTACTCTAGCTTCCCGGCAACAATTAATAGACTGGATGGAGGCGGATAAAGTTGCAGGACCACTT
CTGCGCTCGGCCCTTCCGGCTGGCTGGTTTATTGCTGATAAATCTGGAGCCGGTGAGCGTGGGTCTCGCG
GTATCATTGCAGCACTGGGGCCAGATGGTAAGCCCTCCCGTATCGTAGTTATCTACACGACGGGGAGTCA
GGCAACTATGGATGAACGAAATAGACAGATCGCTGAGATAGGTGCCTCACTGATTAAGCATTGGTAACTG
TCAGACCAAGTTTACTCATATATACTTTAGATTGATTTAAAACTTCATTTTTAATTTAAAAGGATCTAGG
TGAAGATCCTTTTTGATAATCTCATGACCAAAATCCCTTAACGTGAGTTTTCGTTCCACTGAGCGTCAGA
CCCCGTAGAAAAGATCAAAGGATCTTCTTGAGATCCTTTTTTTCTGCGCGTAATCTGCTGCTTGCAAACA
AAAAAACCACCGCTACCAGCGGTGGTTTGTTTGCCGGATCAAGAGCTACCAACTCTTTTTCCGAAGGTAA
CTGGCTTCAGCAGAGCGCAGATACCAAATACTGTTCTTCTAGTGTAGCCGTAGTTAGGCCACCACTTCAA
GAACTCTGTAGCACCGCCTACATACCTCGCTCTGCTAATCCTGTTACCAGTGGCTGCTGCCAGTGGCGAT
AAGTCGTGTCTTACCGGGTTGGACTCAAGACGATAGTTACCGGATAAGGCGCAGCGGTCGGGCTGAACGG
GGGGTTCGTGCACACAGCCCAGCTTGGAGCGAACGACCTACACCGAACTGAGATACCTACAGCGTGAGCT
ATGAGAAAGCGCCACGCTTCCCGAAGGGAGAAAGGCGGACAGGTATCCGGTAAGCGGCAGGGTCGGAACA
GGAGAGCGCACGAGGGAGCTTCCAGGGGGAAACGCCTGGTATCTTTATAGTCCTGTCGGGTTTCGCCACC
TCTGACTTGAGCGTCGATTTTTGTGATGCTCGTCAGGGGGGCGGAGCCTATGGAAAAACGCCAGCAACGC
GGCCTTTTTACGGTTCCTGGCCTTTTGCTGGCCTTTTGCTCACATGTTCTTTCCTGCGTTATCCCCTGAT
TCTGTGGATAACCGTATTACCGCCTTTGAGTGAGCTGATACCGCTCGCCGCAGCCG
Features (pLannotate 1.2.2; 32 found; start..end, strand, type, name):
      1..41      +  rep_origin     RSF ori (fragment): Plasmids containing the RSF 1030 origin of replication can be propagated in E. coli cells that contain additional plasmids with compatible origins.
     43..135     +  CDS            lacI (fragment): lac repressor; lacI; The lac repressor binds to the lac operator to inhibit transcription in E. coli. This inhibition can be relieved by adding lactose or isopropyl-β-D-thiogalactopyranoside (IPTG).
    148..169     +  protein_bind   CAP binding site: CAP binding activates transcription in the presence of cAMP. E. coli catabolite activator protein
    184..214     +  promoter       lac promoter: promoter for the E. coli lac operon
    222..238     +  protein_bind   lac operator: The lac repressor binds to the lac operator to inhibit transcription in E. coli. This inhibition can be relieved by adding lactose or isopropyl-β-D-thiogalactopyranoside (IPTG). lac repressor encoded by lacI
    283..301     +  promoter       T3 promoter: promoter for bacteriophage T3 RNA polymerase
    329..555     +  promoter       RSV promoter: Rous sarcoma virus enhancer/promoter
    556..736     +  LTR            5' LTR (truncated): truncated 5' long terminal repeat (LTR) from HIV-1
    783..908     +  misc_feature   HIV-1 Ψ: packaging signal of human immunodeficiency virus type 1
    892..1255    +  CDS            HIV-1 gag (fragment): gag protein from human immunodeficiency virus 1; gag
   1401..1634    +  misc_feature   RRE: The Rev response element (RRE) of HIV-1 allows for Rev-dependent mRNA export from the nucleus to the cytoplasm.
   2011..2111    +  CDS            Rev (fragment): human immunodeficiency virus 1 (HIV-1) Rev protein; rev; enhances nuclear export of unspliced and incompletely spliced viral mRNAs
   2130..2247    +  misc_feature   cPPT/CTS: central polypurine tract and central termination sequence of HIV-1
   2263..2641    +  promoter       TRE3G promoter: 3rd-generation Tet-responsive promoter that can be activated by binding of Tet-On® 3G
   2665..3384    +  CDS            EGFP: the original enhanced GFP (Yang et al., 1996) mammalian codon-optimized
   3620..3747    +  ncRNA          3' miR-30a: sequence downstream of the 71-nt precursor of the human miR-30a microRNA (Zeng et al., 2002) miRNA
   3772..4271    +  promoter       PGK promoter: mouse phosphoglycerate kinase 1 promoter
   4292..4891    +  CDS            PuroR: puromycin N-acetyltransferase; pac from Streptomyces alboniger; confers resistance to puromycin
   5057..5519    +  misc_feature   IRES: internal ribosome entry site (IRES) of the encephalomyocarditis virus (EMCV)
   5542..6230    +  CDS            rtTA3 (fragment): reverse tetracycline transactivator 3 activates expression from Tet-responsive promoters in the presence of doxycycline
   6160..6270    +  CDS            VP48: 3 tandem repeats of the minimal activation domain of herpes simplex virus VP16 (Cheng et al., 2013)
   6325..6913    +  misc_feature   WPRE: woodchuck hepatitis virus posttranscriptional regulatory element
   6930..7118    +  CDS            nef (fragment): NEF_HV1Z2 - Experimental evidence at protein level: Swiss-Prot protein existence level 1. Extracellular Nef protein targets CD4(+) T-lymphocytes for apoptosis by interacting with CXCR4 surface receptors. From Human immunodeficiency virus type 1 group M subtype D (isolate Z2/CDC-Z34) (HIV-1).
   7120..7353    +  LTR            3' LTR (ΔU3): self-inactivating 3' long terminal repeat (LTR) from HIV-1
   7425..7546    +  polyA_signal   SV40 poly(A) signal: SV40 polyadenylation signal
   7586..7721    +  rep_origin     SV40 ori: SV40 origin of replication
   7742..7760    -  promoter       T7 promoter: promoter for bacteriophage T7 RNA polymerase
   7768..7923    +  CDS            lacZα (fragment): LacZα fragment of β-galactosidase; lacZ fragment
   7928..8356    +  rep_origin     f1 ori (sequence partly withheld): f1 bacteriophage origin of replication; arrow indicates direction of (+) strand synthesis
   8409..8513    +  promoter       AmpR promoter: bla
   8514..9374    +  CDS            AmpR: β-lactamase; bla; confers resistance to ampicillin, carbenicillin, and related antibiotics
   9545..10133   +  rep_origin     ori: high-copy-number ColE1/pMB1/pBR322/pUC origin of replication
