[The description below was written by a language model from this plasmid's Addgene catalogue record and pLannotate feature annotations shown in this document.]
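Description:
LT3GEPIR-MSH2shRNA1 is a third-generation-style, self-inactivating HIV-1 lentiviral vector built on the LT3GEPIR backbone for doxycycline-inducible knockdown of human MSH2, a DNA mismatch repair gene. In bacteria it is maintained as a high-copy plasmid through a ColE1/pUC-type origin with ampicillin resistance (AmpR), and it also carries an f1 origin and an SV40 origin. The viral genome is driven by an RSV promoter fused to a truncated 5' LTR. It includes the Ψ packaging signal, RRE for Rev-dependent export, cPPT/CTS, a WPRE to enhance transcript expression, and a ΔU3 3' LTR followed by an SV40 poly(A) signal. Small annotated fragments of lacI, RSF ori, lacZα, gag, Rev and nef appear to be backbone or viral remnants rather than functional parts.

The payload is an all-in-one Tet-On system. A TRE3G promoter drives EGFP, and the 125 bp MSH2 shRNA1 insert, cloned between XhoI and EcoRI sites, lies downstream of the reporter. The annotated 3' miR-30a flanking sequence indicates the hairpin is embedded in a microRNA-type scaffold, although the feature table does not annotate the shRNA itself or the 5' flank. EGFP and the shRNA therefore arise from the same inducible transcript, so green fluorescence reports shRNA expression. A second, constitutive cassette uses the mouse PGK promoter to express puromycin N-acetyltransferase, followed by an EMCV IRES and rtTA3. This links puromycin selection of transduced cells to production of the reverse Tet transactivator, which activates TRE3G in the presence of doxycycline. The construct is used to generate stably transduced cells in which MSH2 can be knocked down on demand.
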