Addgene plasmid #220587: LT3GEPIR-MSH2shRNA1
Purpose: To inducibly knockdown MSH2 expression
Depositing lab: Sean Lee. Depositing organization: Tulane University.
Backbone
  Vector backbone: LT3GEPIR
  Backbone manufacturer: Dr. Johannes Zuber
  Vector type: Lentiviral
  Selectable markers: Puromycin
Growth in bacteria
  Bacterial resistance: Ampicillin, 100 μg/mL
  Growth temperature: 37°C
  Growth strain: NEB Stable
  Copy number: High Copy
Gene/Insert
  Gene/Insert name: MSH2 shRNA1
  gRNA/shRNA sequence: GCCTTGCTGAATAAGTGTAAA
  Species: H. sapiens (human)
  Insert size (bp): 125
  Entrez Gene: MSH2 (a.k.a. COCA1, FCC1, HNPCC, HNPCC1, LCFS2, LYNCH1, MMRCS2, MSH-2, hMSH2)
  Promoter: TRE3G (TetOP) promoter
  Cloning method: Restriction Enzyme; 5′ cloning site XhoI (not destroyed); 3′ cloning site EcoRI (not destroyed)
  Sequencing primers: 5′ TGTTTGAATGAGGCTTCAGTAC; 3′ CAGCGGGGCTGCTAAAGCGCATGC
Terms and licenses: Academic/Nonprofit Terms; Industry Terms: Not Available to Industry
How to cite: LT3GEPIR-MSH2shRNA1 was a gift from Sean Lee (Addgene plasmid # 220587 ; http://n2t.net/addgene:220587 ; RRID:Addgene_220587)
